Addgene plasmid #140939: pLX307/PTPN11 T73I
Purpose: expresses PTPN11 T73I
Depositing lab: Kimberly Stegmaier. Depositing organization: Dana-Farber Cancer Institute. Publication: Resistance Mechanisms to SYK Inhibition in Acute Myeloid Leukemia. Cremer A, Ellegast JM, Alexe G, Frank ES, Ross L, Chu SH, Pikman Y, Robichaud A, Goodale A, Haupl B, Mohr S, Rao AV, Walker AR, Blachly JS, Piccioni F, Armstrong SA, Byrd JC, Oellerich T, Stegmaier K. Cancer Discov. 2020 Feb;10(2):214-231. doi: 10.1158/2159-8290.CD-19-0209. Epub 2019 Nov 26. PubMed 31771968.
Backbone
  Vector backbone: pLX307
  Backbone size w/o insert (bp): 10065
  Total vector size (bp): 10500
  Vector type: Mammalian Expression
  Selectable markers: Puromycin
Growth in bacteria
  Bacterial resistance: Ampicillin, 100 μg/mL
  Growth temperature: 37°C
  Growth strain: NEB Stable
  Copy number: High Copy
Gene/Insert
  Gene/Insert name: PTPN11 protein tyrosine phosphatase non-receptor type 11 [ Homo sapiens (human) ] (alt name: CFC; NS1; JMML; SHP2; BPTP3; PTP2C; METCDS; PTP-1D; SH-PTP2; SH-PTP3)
  Species: H. sapiens (human)
  Insert size (bp): 1700
  Mutation: T73I
  GenBank ID: NM_002834
  Entrez Gene: PTPN11 (a.k.a. BPTP3, CFC, JMML, METCDS, NS1, PTP-1D, PTP2C, SH-PTP2, SH-PTP3, SHP2)
  Promoter: EF1a
  Tag / fusion protein: V5
  Cloning method: Gateway Cloning
  Sequencing primers: 5′ EF1a_F; 3′ WPRE
Terms and licenses: Academic/Nonprofit Terms; Industry Terms: Not Available to Industry
How to cite: pLX307/PTPN11 T73I was a gift from Kimberly Stegmaier (Addgene plasmid # 140939 ; http://n2t.net/addgene:140939 ; RRID:Addgene_140939)
