[The description below was written by a language model from this plasmid's Addgene catalogue record and pLannotate feature annotations shown in this document.]
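Description:
pLX307/PTPN11 T73I is a Gateway-derived expression clone in the pLX307 backbone. The catalogue lists it as a mammalian expression vector, and the feature table shows a third-generation, self-inactivating HIV-1 lentiviral transfer architecture. In bacteria it is maintained through a high-copy ColE1/pUC-type origin and selected with ampicillin via the bla gene. An f1 origin and remnants of a lac/lacZα cloning region are also present. The viral cassette begins with an RSV promoter fused to a truncated 5' LTR, which drives genomic RNA production without Tat. It continues through the Ψ packaging signal with a gag fragment, the RRE for Rev-dependent nuclear export, and a cPPT/CTS element, and it ends with a ΔU3 3' LTR followed by an SV40 poly(A) signal.

Two expression units lie between the LTRs. An SV40 early promoter drives puromycin N-acetyltransferase for selection of transduced or transfected mammalian cells. Downstream, the human EF-1α promoter drives the human PTPN11 coding sequence, which encodes the SHP2 non-receptor tyrosine phosphatase, a positive regulator of MAPK signalling. The insert carries the T73I substitution and is flanked by attB1 and attB2 sites left by Gateway recombination. A V5 epitope tag sits just after attB2, positioned for a C-terminal fusion, and a WPRE follows to enhance transcript stability and expression.

The stated purpose is simply to express PTPN11 T73I, and the associated study concerns mechanisms of resistance to SYK inhibition in acute myeloid leukemia. The sequenced record is 10,220 nt, somewhat shorter than the catalogue's approximate total size.
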