Features (pLannotate 1.2.2; 33 found; start..end, strand, type, name):
      1..589     +  rep_origin     ori: high-copy-number ColE1/pMB1/pBR322/pUC origin of replication
    772..864     +  CDS            lacI (fragment): lac repressor; lacI; The lac repressor binds to the lac operator to inhibit transcription in E. coli. This inhibition can be relieved by adding lactose or isopropyl-β-D-thiogalactopyranoside (IPTG).
    877..898     +  protein_bind   CAP binding site: CAP binding activates transcription in the presence of cAMP. E. coli catabolite activator protein
    913..943     +  promoter       lac promoter: promoter for the E. coli lac operon
    951..967     +  protein_bind   lac operator: The lac repressor binds to the lac operator to inhibit transcription in E. coli. This inhibition can be relieved by adding lactose or isopropyl-β-D-thiogalactopyranoside (IPTG). lac repressor encoded by lacI
   1012..1030    +  promoter       T3 promoter: promoter for bacteriophage T3 RNA polymerase
   1058..1284    +  promoter       RSV promoter: Rous sarcoma virus enhancer/promoter
   1285..1465    +  LTR            5' LTR (truncated): truncated 5' long terminal repeat (LTR) from HIV-1
   1512..1637    +  misc_feature   HIV-1 Ψ: packaging signal of human immunodeficiency virus type 1
   1621..1984    +  CDS            HIV-1 gag (fragment): gag protein from human immunodeficiency virus 1; gag
   2130..2363    +  misc_feature   RRE: The Rev response element (RRE) of HIV-1 allows for Rev-dependent mRNA export from the nucleus to the cytoplasm.
   2740..2766    +  CDS            Rev (fragment): human immunodeficiency virus 1 (HIV-1) Rev protein; rev; enhances nuclear export of unspliced and incompletely spliced viral mRNAs
   2773..2796    +  promoter       SV40 promoter (fragment): SV40 early promoter
   2797..2868    +  promoter       SV40 promoter (fragment): SV40 enhancer and early promoter
   2892..3027    +  rep_origin     SV40 ori: SV40 origin of replication
   3073..3669    +  CDS            PuroR (fragment): puromycin N-acetyltransferase; pac from Streptomyces; confers resistance to puromycin
   3718..3835    +  misc_feature   cPPT/CTS: central polypurine tract and central termination sequence of HIV-1
   3900..3966    +  CDS            small t antigen (fragment): SV40 (simian virus 40) small t antigen
   3973..5151    +  promoter       EF-1α promoter: strong constitutive promoter for human elongation factor EF-1α
   5171..5195    +  protein_bind   attB1: mutant version of attB; recombination site for the Gateway® BP reaction BP Clonase™
   5216..6988    +  CDS            PTPN11: PTN11_HUMAN - Also known as PTP2C, SHPTP2. Experimental evidence at protein level: Swiss-Prot protein existence level 1. Acts downstream of various receptor and cytoplasmic protein tyrosine kinases to participate in the signal transduction from the cell surface to the nucleus (PubMed:10655584, PubMed:18559669, PubMed:18829466, PubMed:26742426, PubMed:28074573). Positively regulates MAPK signal transduction pathway (PubMed:28074573). Dephosphorylates GAB1, ARHGAP35 and EGFR (PubMed:28074573). Dephosphorylates ROCK2 at 'Tyr-722' resulting in stimulation of its RhoA binding activity (PubMed:18559
   7006..7030    -  protein_bind   attB2: mutant version of attB; recombination site for the Gateway® BP reaction BP Clonase™
   7038..7079    +  CDS            V5 tag: epitope tag from simian virus 5
   7130..7718    +  misc_feature   WPRE: woodchuck hepatitis virus posttranscriptional regulatory element
   7769..7788    +  misc_feature   cPPT/CTS (fragment): central polypurine tract and central termination sequence of HIV-1
   7790..8023    +  LTR            3' LTR (ΔU3): self-inactivating 3' long terminal repeat (LTR) from HIV-1
   8101..8222    +  polyA_signal   SV40 poly(A) signal: SV40 polyadenylation signal
   8262..8397    +  rep_origin     SV40 ori: SV40 origin of replication
   8418..8436    -  promoter       T7 promoter: promoter for bacteriophage T7 RNA polymerase
   8444..8599    +  CDS            lacZα (fragment): LacZα fragment of β-galactosidase; lacZ fragment
   8604..9032    +  rep_origin     f1 ori (sequence partly withheld): f1 bacteriophage origin of replication; arrow indicates direction of (+) strand synthesis
   9085..9189    +  promoter       AmpR promoter: bla
   9190..10050   +  CDS            AmpR: β-lactamase; bla; confers resistance to ampicillin, carbenicillin, and related antibiotics
>Addgene plasmid #140939 | pLX307/PTPN11 T73I | addgene full sequence | sequence record 297873 | Addgene NGS Result
TTGAGATCCTTTTTTTCTGCGCGTAATCTGCTGCTTGCAAACAAAAAAACCACCGCTACCAGCGGTGGTT
TGTTTGCCGGATCAAGAGCTACCAACTCTTTTTCCGAAGGTAACTGGCTTCAGCAGAGCGCAGATACCAA
ATACTGTTCTTCTAGTGTAGCCGTAGTTAGGCCACCACTTCAAGAACTCTGTAGCACCGCCTACATACCT
CGCTCTGCTAATCCTGTTACCAGTGGCTGCTGCCAGTGGCGATAAGTCGTGTCTTACCGGGTTGGACTCA
AGACGATAGTTACCGGATAAGGCGCAGCGGTCGGGCTGAACGGGGGGTTCGTGCACACAGCCCAGCTTGG
AGCGAACGACCTACACCGAACTGAGATACCTACAGCGTGAGCTATGAGAAAGCGCCACGCTTCCCGAAGG
GAGAAAGGCGGACAGGTATCCGGTAAGCGGCAGGGTCGGAACAGGAGAGCGCACGAGGGAGCTTCCAGGG
GGAAACGCCTGGTATCTTTATAGTCCTGTCGGGTTTCGCCACCTCTGACTTGAGCGTCGATTTTTGTGAT
GCTCGTCAGGGGGGCGGAGCCTATGGAAAAACGCCAGCAACGCGGCCTTTTTACGGTTCCTGGCCTTTTG
CTGGCCTTTTGCTCACATGTTCTTTCCTGCGTTATCCCCTGATTCTGTGGATAACCGTATTACCGCCTTT
GAGTGAGCTGATACCGCTCGCCGCAGCCGAACGACCGAGCGCAGCGAGTCAGTGAGCGAGGAAGCGGAAG
AGCGCCCAATACGCAAACCGCCTCTCCCCGCGCGTTGGCCGATTCATTAATGCAGCTGGCACGACAGGTT
TCCCGACTGGAAAGCGGGCAGTGAGCGCAACGCAATTAATGTGAGTTAGCTCACTCATTAGGCACCCCAG
GCTTTACACTTTATGCTTCCGGCTCGTATGTTGTGTGGAATTGTGAGCGGATAACAATTTCACACAGGAA
ACAGCTATGACCATGATTACGCCAAGCGCGCAATTAACCCTCACTAAAGGGAACAAAAGCTGGAGCTGCA
AGCTTAATGTAGTCTTATGCAATACTCTTGTAGTCTTGCAACATGGTAACGATGAGTTAGCAACATGCCT
TACAAGGAGAGAAAAAGCACCGTGCATGCCGATTGGTGGAAGTAAGGTGGTACGATCGTGCCTTATTAGG
AAGGCAACAGACGGGTCTGACATGGATTGGACGAACCACTGAATTGCCGCATTGCAGAGATATTGTATTT
AAGTGCCTAGCTCGATACATAAACGGGTCTCTCTGGTTAGACCAGATCTGAGCCTGGGAGCTCTCTGGCT
AACTAGGGAACCCACTGCTTAAGCCTCAATAAAGCTTGCCTTGAGTGCTTCAAGTAGTGTGTGCCCGTCT
GTTGTGTGACTCTGGTAACTAGAGATCCCTCAGACCCTTTTAGTCAGTGTGGAAAATCTCTAGCAGTGGC
GCCCGAACAGGGACTTGAAAGCGAAAGGGAAACCAGAGGAGCTCTCTCGACGCAGGACTCGGCTTGCTGA
AGCGCGCACGGCAAGAGGCGAGGGGCGGCGACTGGTGAGTACGCCAAAAATTTTGACTAGCGGAGGCTAG
AAGGAGAGAGATGGGTGCGAGAGCGTCAGTATTAAGCGGGGGAGAATTAGATCGCGATGGGAAAAAATTC
GGTTAAGGCCAGGGGGAAAGAAAAAATATAAATTAAAACATATAGTATGGGCAAGCAGGGAGCTAGAACG
ATTCGCAGTTAATCCTGGCCTGTTAGAAACATCAGAAGGCTGTAGACAAATACTGGGACAGCTACAACCA
TCCCTTCAGACAGGATCAGAAGAACTTAGATCATTATATAATACAGTAGCAACCCTCTATTGTGTGCATC
AAAGGATAGAGATAAAAGACACCAAGGAAGCTTTAGACAAGATAGAGGAAGAGCAAAACAAAAGTAAGAC
CACCGCACAGCAAGCGGCCGCTGATCTTCAGACCTGGAGGAGGAGATATGAGGGACAATTGGAGAAGTGA
ATTATATAAATATAAAGTAGTAAAAATTGAACCATTAGGAGTAGCACCCACCAAGGCAAAGAGAAGAGTG
GTGCAGAGAGAAAAAAGAGCAGTGGGAATAGGAGCTTTGTTCCTTGGGTTCTTGGGAGCAGCAGGAAGCA
CTATGGGCGCAGCGTCAATGACGCTGACGGTACAGGCCAGACAATTATTGTCTGGTATAGTGCAGCAGCA
GAACAATTTGCTGAGGGCTATTGAGGCGCAACAGCATCTGTTGCAACTCACAGTCTGGGGCATCAAGCAG
CTCCAGGCAAGAATCCTGGCTGTGGAAAGATACCTAAAGGATCAACAGCTCCTGGGGATTTGGGGTTGCT
CTGGAAAACTCATTTGCACCACTGCTGTGCCTTGGAATGCTAGTTGGAGTAATAAATCTCTGGAACAGAT
TTGGAATCACACGACCTGGATGGAGTGGGACAGAGAAATTAACAATTACACAAGCTTAATACACTCCTTA
ATTGAAGAATCGCAAAACCAGCAAGAAAAGAATGAACAAGAATTATTGGAATTAGATAAATGGGCAAGTT
TGTGGAATTGGTTTAACATAACAAATTGGCTGTGGTATATAAAATTATTCATAATGATAGTAGGAGGCTT
GGTAGGTTTAAGAATAGTTTTTGCTGTACTTTCTATAGTGAATAGAGTTAGGCAGGGATATTCACCATTA
TCGTTTCAGACCCACCTCCCAACCCCGAGGGGACCCATGCATTGCATCTCAATTAGTCAGCAACCAGGTG
TGGAAAGTCCCCAGGCTCCCCAGCAGGCAGAAGTATGCAAAGCATGCGTCTCAATTAGTCAGCAACCATA
GTCCCGCCCCTAACTCCGCCCATCCCGCCCCTAACTCCGCCCAGTTCCGCCCATTCTCCGCCCCATGGCT
GACTAATTTTTTTTATTTATGCAGAGGCCGAGGCCGCCTCGGCCTCTGAGCTATTCCAGAAGTAGTGAGG
AGGCTTTTTTGGAGGCCTAGGCTTTTGCAAAAAGCTTTCTAGAGGTACCACCGGAGCTTACCATGACCGA
GTACAAGCCCACGGTGCGCCTCGCCACCCGCGACGACGTCCCCAGGGCCGTACGCACCCTCGCCGCCGCG
TTCGCCGACTACCCCGCCACGCGCCACACCGTCGATCCGGACCGCCACATCGAGCGGGTCACCGAGCTGC
AAGAACTCTTCCTCACGCGCGTCGGGCTCGACATCGGCAAGGTGTGGGTCGCGGACGACGGCGCCGCCGT
GGCGGTCTGGACCACGCCGGAGAGCGTCGAAGCGGGGGCGGTGTTCGCCGAGATCGGCCCGCGCATGGCC
GAGTTGAGCGGTTCCCGGCTGGCCGCGCAGCAACAGATGGAAGGCCTCCTGGCGCCGCACCGGCCCAAGG
AGCCCGCGTGGTTCCTGGCCACCGTCGGCGTCTCGCCCGACCACCAGGGCAAGGGTCTGGGCAGCGCCGT
CGTGCTCCCCGGAGTGGAGGCGGCCGAGCGCGCCGGGGTGCCCGCCTTCCTGGAGACCTCCGCGCCCCGC
AACCTCCCCTTCTACGAGCGGCTCGGCTTCACCGTCACCGCCGACGTCGAGGTGCCCGAAGGACCGCGCA
CCTGGTGCATGACCCGCAAGCCCGGTGCCAGTTAACGAATTCTAGATCTTGAGACAAATGGCAGTATTCA
TCCACAATTTTAAAAGAAAAGGGGGGATTGGGGGGTACAGTGCAGGGGAAAGAATAGTAGACATAATAGC
AACAGACATACAAACTAAAGAATTACAAAAACAAATTACAAAAATTCAAAATTTTCGGGTTTATTACAGG
GACAGCAGAGATCCACTTTGGCGCCGGCTCGAGGCCTGCAGGTGCAAAGATGGATAAAGTTTTAAACAGA
GAGGAATCTTTGCAGCTAATGGACCTTCTAGGTCTTGAAAGGAGTGGGAATTGGCTCCGGTGCCCGTCAG
TGGGCAGAGCGCACATCGCCCACAGTCCCCGAGAAGTTGGGGGGAGGGGTCGGCAATTGAACCGGTGCCT
AGAGAAGGTGGCGCGGGGTAAACTGGGAAAGTGATGTCGTGTACTGGCTCCGCCTTTTTCCCGAGGGTGG
GGGAGAACCGTATATAAGTGCAGTAGTCGCCGTGAACGTTCTTTTTCGCAACGGGTTTGCCGCCAGAACA
CAGGTAAGTGCCGTGTGTGGTTCCCGCGGGCCTGGCCTCTTTACGGGTTATGGCCCTTGCGTGCCTTGAA
TTACTTCCACCTGGCTGCAGTACGTGATTCTTGATCCCGAGCTTCGGGTTGGAAGTGGGTGGGAGAGTTC
GAGGCCTTGCGCTTAAGGAGCCCCTTCGCCTCGTGCTTGAGTTGAGGCCTGGCCTGGGCGCTGGGGCCGC
CGCGTGCGAATCTGGTGGCACCTTCGCGCCTGTCTCGCTGCTTTCGATAAGTCTCTAGCCATTTAAAATT
TTTGATGACCTGCTGCGACGCTTTTTTTCTGGCAAGATAGTCTTGTAAATGCGGGCCAAGATCTGCACAC
TGGTATTTCGGTTTTTGGGGCCGCGGGCGGCGACGGGGCCCGTGCGTCCCAGCGCACATGTTCGGCGAGG
CGGGGCCTGCGAGCGCGGCCACCGAGAATCGGACGGGGGTAGTCTCAAGCTGGCCGGCCTGCTCTGGTGC
CTGGCCTCGCGCCGCCGTGTATCGCCCCGCCCTGGGCGGCAAGGCTGGCCCGGTCGGCACCAGTTGCGTG
AGCGGAAAGATGGCCGCTTCCCGGCCCTGCTGCAGGGAGCTCAAAATGGAGGACGCGGCGCTCGGGAGAG
CGGGCGGGTGAGTCACCCACACAAAGGAAAAGGGCCTTTCCGTCCTCAGCCGTCGCTTCATGTGACTCCA
CGGAGTACCGGGCGCCGTCCAGGCACCTCGATTAGTTCTCGAGCTTTTGGAGTACGTCGTCTTTAGGTTG
GGGGGAGGGGTTTTATGCGATGGAGTTTCCCCACACTGAGTGGGTGGAGACTGAAGTTAGGCCAGCTTGG
CACTTGATGTAATTCTCCTTGGAATTTGCCCTTTTTGAGTTTGGATCTTGGTTCATTCTCAAGCCTCAGA
CAGTGGTTCAAAGTTTTTTTCTTCCATTTCAGGTGTCGTGAGGCTAGCATCGATTGATCAACAAGTTTGT
ACAAAAAAGCAGGCTCCGCGGCCGCCCCCTTCACCATGGCATCGCGGAGATGGTTTCACCCAAATATCAC
TGGTGTGGAGGCAGAAAACCTACTGTTGACAAGAGGAGTTGATGGCAGTTTTTTGGCAAGGCCTAGTAAA
AGTAACCCTGGAGACTTCACACTTTCCGTTAGAAGAAATGGAGCTGTCACCCACATCAAGATTCAGAACA
CTGGTGATTACTATGACCTGTATGGAGGGGAGAAATTTGCCATTTTGGCTGAGTTGGTCCAGTATTACAT
GGAACATCACGGGCAATTAAAAGAGAAGAATGGAGATGTCATTGAGCTTAAATATCCTCTGAACTGTGCA
GATCCTACCTCTGAAAGGTGGTTTCATGGACATCTCTCTGGGAAAGAAGCAGAGAAATTATTAACTGAAA
AAGGAAAACATGGTAGTTTTCTTGTACGAGAGAGCCAGAGCCACCCTGGAGATTTTGTTCTTTCTGTGCG
CACTGGTGATGACAAAGGGGAGAGCAATGACGGCAAGTCTAAAGTGACCCATGTTATGATTCGCTGTCAG
GAACTGAAATACGACGTTGGTGGAGGAGAACGGTTTGATTCTTTGACAGATCTTGTGGAACATTATAAGA
AGAATCCTATGGTGGAAACATTGGGTACAGTACTACAACTCAAGCAGCCCCTTAACACGACTCGTATAAA
TGCTGCTGAAATAGAAAGCAGAGTTCGAGAACTAAGCAAATTAGCTGAGACCACAGATAAAGTCAAACAA
GGCTTTTGGGAAGAATTTGAGACACTACAACAACAGGAGTGCAAACTTCTCTACAGCCGAAAAGAGGGTC
AAAGGCAAGAAAACAAAAACAAAAATAGATATAAAAACATCCTGCCCTTTGATCATACCAGGGTTGTCCT
ACACGATGGTGATCCCAATGAGCCTGTTTCAGATTACATCAATGCAAATATCATCATGCCTGAATTTGAA
ACCAAGTGCAACAATTCAAAGCCCAAAAAGAGTTACATTGCCACACAAGGCTGCCTGCAAAACACGGTGA
ATGACTTTTGGCGGATGGTGTTCCAAGAAAACTCCCGAGTGATTGTCATGACAACGAAAGAAGTGGAGAG
AGGAAAGAGTAAATGTGTCAAATACTGGCCTGATGAGTATGCTCTAAAAGAATATGGCGTCATGCGTGTT
AGGAACGTCAAAGAAAGCGCCGCTCATGACTATACGCTAAGAGAACTTAAACTTTCAAAGGTTGGACAAG
GGAATACGGAGAGAACGGTCTGGCAATACCACTTTCGGACCTGGCCGGACCACGGCGTGCCCAGCGACCC
TGGGGGCGTGCTGGACTTCCTGGAGGAGGTGCACCATAAGCAGGAGAGCATCATGGATGCAGGGCCGGTC
GTGGTGCACTGCAGTGCTGGAATTGGCCGGACAGGGACGTTCATTGTGATTGATATTCTTATTGACATCA
TCAGAGAGAAAGGTGTTGACTGCGATATTGACGTTCCCAAAACCATCCAGATGGTGCGGTCTCAGAGGTC
AGGGATGGTCCAGACAGAAGCACAGTACCGATTTATCTATATGGCGGTCCAGCATTATATTGAAACACTA
CAGCGCAGGATTGAAGAAGAGCAGAAAAGCAAGAGGAAAGGGCACGAATATACAAATATTAAGTATTCTC
TAGCGGACCAGACTAGTGGAGATCAGAGCCCTCTCCCGCCTTGTACTCCAACGCCACCCTGTGCAGAAAT
GAGAGAAGACAGTGCTAGAGTCTATGAAAACGTGGGCCTGATGCAACAGCAGAAAAGTTAAGGGTGGGCG
CGCCGACCCAGCTTTCTTGTACAAAGTGGTTGATATCGGTAAGCCTATCCCTAACCCTCTCCTCGGTCTC
GATTCTACGTAGTAATGAACTAGTACCGGTTAAGTCGACAATCAACGCGTTAAGTCGACAATCAACCTCT
GGATTACAAAATTTGTGAAAGATTGACTGGTATTCTTAACTATGTTGCTCCTTTTACGCTATGTGGATAC
GCTGCTTTAATGCCTTTGTATCATGCTATTGCTTCCCGTATGGCTTTCATTTTCTCCTCCTTGTATAAAT
CCTGGTTGCTGTCTCTTTATGAGGAGTTGTGGCCCGTTGTCAGGCAACGTGGCGTGGTGTGCACTGTGTT
TGCTGACGCAACCCCCACTGGTTGGGGCATTGCCACCACCTGTCAGCTCCTTTCCGGGACTTTCGCTTTC
CCCCTCCCTATTGCCACGGCGGAACTCATCGCCGCCTGCCTTGCCCGCTGCTGGACAGGGGCTCGGCTGT
TGGGCACTGACAATTCCGTGGTGTTGTCGGGGAAATCATCGTCCTTTCCTTGGCTGCTCGCCTGTGTTGC
CACCTGGATTCTGCGCGGGACGTCCTTCTGCTACGTCCCTTCGGCCCTCAATCCAGCGGACCTTCCTTCC
CGCGGCCTGCTGCCGGCTCTGCGGCCTCTTCCGCGTCTTCGCCTTCGCCCTCAGACGAGTCGGATCTCCC
TTTGGGCCGCCTCCCCGCGTCGACTTTAAGACCAATGACTTACAAGGCAGCTGTAGATCTTAGCCACTTT
TTAAAAGAAAAGGGGGGACTGGAAGGGCTAATTCACTCCCAACGAAGACAAGATCTGCTTTTTGCTTGTA
CTGGGTCTCTCTGGTTAGACCAGATCTGAGCCTGGGAGCTCTCTGGCTAACTAGGGAACCCACTGCTTAA
GCCTCAATAAAGCTTGCCTTGAGTGCTTCAAGTAGTGTGTGCCCGTCTGTTGTGTGACTCTGGTAACTAG
AGATCCCTCAGACCCTTTTAGTCAGTGTGGAAAATCTCTAGCAGTACGTATAGTAGTTCATGTCATCTTA
TTATTCAGTATTTATAACTTGCAAAGAAATGAATATCAGAGAGTGAGAGGAACTTGTTTATTGCAGCTTA
TAATGGTTACAAATAAAGCAATAGCATCACAAATTTCACAAATAAAGCATTTTTTTCACTGCATTCTAGT
TGTGGTTTGTCCAAACTCATCAATGTATCTTATCATGTCTGGCTCTAGCTATCCCGCCCCTAACTCCGCC
CATCCCGCCCCTAACTCCGCCCAGTTCCGCCCATTCTCCGCCCCATGGCTGACTAATTTTTTTTATTTAT
GCAGAGGCCGAGGCCGCCTCGGCCTCTGAGCTATTCCAGAAGTAGTGAGGAGGCTTTTTTGGAGGCCTAG
GGACGTACCCAATTCGCCCTATAGTGAGTCGTATTACGCGCGCTCACTGGCCGTCGTTTTACAACGTCGT
GACTGGGAAAACCCTGGCGTTACCCAACTTAATCGCCTTGCAGCACATCCCCCTTTCGCCAGCTGGCGTA
ATAGCGAAGAGGCCCGCACCGATCGCCCTTCCCAACAGTTGCGCAGCCTGAATGGCGAATGGG
[124 nt withheld, positions 8604-8727]
C
[91 nt withheld, positions 8729-8819]
A
[49 nt withheld, positions 8821-8869]
CCTTTGACGTTGGAGTCCACGTTCTTT
[37 nt withheld, positions 8897-8933]
ACCCTATCTCGGTCTATTCTTTTGATTTATAAGGGATTTTGCCGATTTCGGCCTATTGGTTAAAAAATGA
GCTGATTTAACAAAAATTTAACGCGAATTTTAACAAAATATTAACGCTTACAATTTAGGTGGCACTTTTC
GGGGAAATGTGCGCGGAACCCCTATTTGTTTATTTTTCTAAATACATTCAAATATGTATCCGCTCATGAG
ACAATAACCCTGATAAATGCTTCAATAATATTGAAAAAGGAAGAGTATGAGTATTCAACATTTCCGTGTC
GCCCTTATTCCCTTTTTTGCGGCATTTTGCCTTCCTGTTTTTGCTCACCCAGAAACGCTGGTGAAAGTAA
AAGATGCTGAAGATCAGTTGGGTGCACGAGTGGGTTACATCGAACTGGATCTCAACAGCGGTAAGATCCT
TGAGAGTTTTCGCCCCGAAGAACGTTTTCCAATGATGAGCACTTTTAAAGTTCTGCTATGTGGCGCGGTA
TTATCCCGTATTGACGCCGGGCAAGAGCAACTCGGTCGCCGCATACACTATTCTCAGAATGACTTGGTTG
AGTACTCACCAGTCACAGAAAAGCATCTTACGGATGGCATGACAGTAAGAGAATTATGCAGTGCTGCCAT
AACCATGAGTGATAACACTGCGGCCAACTTACTTCTGACAACGATCGGAGGACCGAAGGAGCTAACCGCT
TTTTTGCACAACATGGGGGATCATGTAACTCGCCTTGATCGTTGGGAACCGGAGCTGAATGAAGCCATAC
CAAACGACGAGCGTGACACCACGATGCCTGTAGCAATGGCAACAACGTTGCGCAAACTATTAACTGGCGA
ACTACTTACTCTAGCTTCCCGGCAACAATTAATAGACTGGATGGAGGCGGATAAAGTTGCAGGACCACTT
CTGCGCTCGGCCCTTCCGGCTGGCTGGTTTATTGCTGATAAATCTGGAGCCGGTGAGCGTGGGTCTCGCG
GTATCATTGCAGCACTGGGGCCAGATGGTAAGCCCTCCCGTATCGTAGTTATCTACACGACGGGGAGTCA
GGCAACTATGGATGAACGAAATAGACAGATCGCTGAGATAGGTGCCTCACTGATTAAGCATTGGTAACTG
TCAGACCAAGTTTACTCATATATACTTTAGATTGATTTAAAACTTCATTTTTAATTTAAAAGGATCTAGG
TGAAGATCCTTTTTGATAATCTCATGACCAAAATCCCTTAACGTGAGTTTTCGTTCCACTGAGCGTCAGA
CCCCGTAGAAAAGATCAAAGGATCTTC
