>Addgene plasmid #140939 | pLX307/PTPN11 T73I | depositor partial sequence | sequence record 273595 | EF1a_F primer, PTPN11 insert including T73I mutant site
GTGTCGTGAGGCTAGCATCGATTGATCAACAAGTTTGTACAAAAAAGCAGGCTCCGCGGCCGCCCCCTTC
ACCATGGCATCGCGGAGATGGTTTCACCCAAATATCACTGGTGTGGAGGCAGAAAACCTACTGTTGACAA
GAGGAGTTGATGGCAGTTTTTTGGCAAGGCCTAGTAAAAGTAACCCTGGAGACTTCACACTTTCCGTTAG
AAGAAATGGAGCTGTCACCCACATCAAGATTCAGAACACTGGTGATTACTATGACCTGTATGGAGGGGAG
AAATTTGCCATTTTGGCTGAGTTGGTCCAGTATTACATGGAACATCACGGGCAATTAAAAGAGAAGAATG
GAGATGTCATTGAGCTTAAATATCCTCTGAACTGTGCAGATCCTACCTCTGAAAGGTGGTTTCATGGACA
TCTCTCTGGGAAAGAAGCAGAGAAATTATTAACTGAAAAAGGAAAACATGGTAGTTTTCTTGTACGAGAG
AGCCAGAGCCACCCTGGAGATTTTGTTCTTTCTGTGCGCACTGGTGATGACAAAGGGGAGAGCAATGACG
GCAAGTCTAAAGTGACCCATGTTATGATTCGCTGTCAGGAACTGAAATACGACGTTGGTGGAGGAGAACG
GTTTGATTCTTTGACAGATCTTGTGGAACATTATAAGAAGAATCCTATGGTGGAAACATTGGGTACAGTA
CTACAACTCAAGCAGCCCCTTAACACGACTCGTATAAATGCTGCTGAAATAGAAAGCAGAGTTCGAGAAC
TAAGCAAATTAGCTGAGACCACAGATAAAGTCAAACAAGGCTTTTGGGAAGAATTTGAGACACTACAACA
ACAGGAGTGCAAACTTCTCTACAGCCGAAAAGAGGGTCAAAGGCAAGAAAACAAAAACAAAAATAGATAT
AAAAACATCCTGCCCTTTGATCATACCAGGGTTGTCCTACACGATGGTGA
